Addgene plasmid #45877: pEGFP-parkin C431S
Depositing lab: Edward Fon. Depositing organization: McGill University. Publication: Structure of Parkin Reveals Mechanisms for Ubiquitin Ligase Activation. Trempe JF, Sauve V, Grenier K, Seirafi M, Tang MY, Menade M, Al-Abdul-Wahid S, Krett J, Wong K, Kozlov G, Nagar B, Fon EA, Gehring K. Science. 2013 May 9. 10.1126/science.1237908 PubMed 23661642.
Backbone
  Vector backbone: pEGFP-C2
  Backbone size w/o insert (bp): 4731
  Total vector size (bp): 6129
  Vector type: Mammalian Expression
  Selectable markers: Neomycin (select with G418)
Growth in bacteria
  Bacterial resistance: Kanamycin, 50 μg/mL
  Growth temperature: 37°C
  Growth strain: DH5alpha
  Copy number: High Copy
Gene/Insert
  Gene/Insert name: Parkin (alt name: PARK2)
  Species: H. sapiens (human)
  Insert size (bp): 1398
  Mutation: C431S mutation (ubiquitin acceptor site)
  GenBank ID: NM_004562.2
  Entrez Gene: PRKN (a.k.a. AR-JP, LPRS2, PARK2, PDJ)
  Promoter: CMV
  Tag / fusion protein: EGFP (N terminal on backbone)
  Cloning method: Restriction Enzyme; 5′ cloning site EcoRI (not destroyed); 3′ cloning site SalI (not destroyed)
  Sequencing primers: 5′ EGFP_C_primer
Terms and licenses: Academic/Nonprofit Terms; Industry Terms: Not Available to Industry
How to cite: pEGFP-parkin C431S was a gift from Edward Fon (Addgene plasmid # 45877 ; http://n2t.net/addgene:45877 ; RRID:Addgene_45877)
