[The description below was written by a language model from this plasmid's Addgene catalogue record.]
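Description:
pEGFP-parkin C431S is a mammalian expression plasmid built on the pEGFP-C2 backbone, with a total size of about 6.1 kb (a 4.7 kb backbone plus a 1.4 kb insert). It is maintained as a high-copy plasmid in E. coli under kanamycin selection. The same backbone provides neomycin resistance, so transfected mammalian cells can be selected with G418 if stable lines are wanted.

The insert is the human Parkin coding sequence (PRKN, also known as PARK2), cloned between the EcoRI and SalI sites of the polylinker, both of which remain intact. Expression is driven by the CMV promoter, a strong constitutive promoter in most mammalian cell types. Because the backbone places EGFP upstream of the cloning site, the product is an N-terminally EGFP-tagged Parkin fusion that can be followed by fluorescence microscopy or detected through the GFP moiety.

The insert carries a C431S substitution, which the record identifies as the ubiquitin acceptor site. Parkin is an RBR-type E3 ubiquitin ligase linked to recessive early-onset Parkinson's disease. It works through a catalytic cysteine that transiently accepts ubiquitin from the E2 enzyme before passing it to substrate. Replacing this cysteine with serine is therefore generally expected to impair ligase activity. The plasmid was deposited with a structural study of how Parkin's ligase activity is activated. It suits use as a catalytic-site mutant alongside wild-type EGFP-Parkin in cell-based assays of Parkin localisation and ubiquitination, although the record does not list specific applications.
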