>Addgene plasmid #45877 | pEGFP-parkin C431S | depositor partial sequence | sequence record 64414 | Insert
ATGATAGTGTTTGTCAGGTTCAACTCCAGCCATGGTTTCCCAGTGGAGGTCGATTCTGACACCAGCATCT
TCCAGCTCAAGGAGGTGGTTGCTAAGCGACAGGGGGTTCCGGCTGACCAGTTGCGTGTGATTTTCGCAGG
GAAGGAGCTGAGGAATGACTGGACTGTGCAGAATTGTGACCTGGATCAGCAGAGCATTGTTCACATTGTG
CAGAGACCGTGGAGAAAAGGTCAAGAAATGAATGCAACTGGAGGCGACGACCCCAGAAACGCGGCGGGAG
GCTGTGAGCGGGAGCCCCAGAGCTTGACTCGGGTGGACCTCAGCAGCTCAGTCCTCCCAGGAGACTCTGT
GGGGCTGGCTGTCATTCTGCACACTGACAGCAGGAAGGACTCACCACCAGCTGGAAGTCCAGCAGGTAGA
TCAATCTACAACAGCTTTTATGTGTATTGCAAAGGCCCCTGTCAAAGAGTGCAGCCGGGAAAACTCAGGG
TACAGTGCAGCACCTGCAGGCAGGCAACGCTCACCTTGACCCAGGGTCCATCTTGCTGGGATGATGTTTT
AATTCCAAACCGGATGAGTGGTGAATGCCAATCCCCACACTGCCCTGGGACTAGTGCAGAATTTTTCTTT
AAATGTGGAGCACACCCCACCTCTGACAAGGAAACATCAGTAGCTTTGCACCTGATCGCAACAAATAGTC
GGAACATCACTTGCATTACGTGCACAGACGTCAGGAGCCCCGTCCTGGTTTTCCAGTGCAACTCCCGCCA
CGTGATTTGCTTAGACTGTTTCCACTTATACTGTGTGACAAGACTCAATGATCGGCAGTTTGTTCACGAC
CCTCAACTTGGCTACTCCCTGCCTTGTGTGGCTGGCTGTCCCAACTCCTTGATTAAAGAGCTCCATCACT
TCAGGATTCTGGGAGAAGAGCAGTACAACCGGTACCAGCAGTATGGTGCAGAGGAGTGTGTCCTGCAGAT
GGGGGGCGTGTTATGCCCCCGCCCTGGCTGTGGAGCGGGGCTGCTGCCGGAGCCTGACCAGAGGAAAGTC
ACCTGCGAAGGGGGCAATGGCCTGGGCTGTGGGTTTGCCTTCTGCCGGGAATGTAAAGAAGCGTACCATG
AAGGGGAGTGCAGTGCCGTATTTGAAGCCTCAGGAACAACTACTCAGGCCTACAGAGTCGATGAAAGAGC
CGCCGAGCAGGCTCGTTGGGAAGCAGCCTCCAAAGAAACCATCAAGAAAACCACCAAGCCCTGTCCCCGC
TGCCATGTACCAGTGGAAAAAAATGGAGGCAGCATGCACATGAAGTGTCCGCAGCCCCAGTGCAGGCTCG
AGTGGTGCTGGAACTGTGGCTGCGAGTGGAACCGCGTCTGCATGGGGGACCACTGGTTCGACGTGTAG
