>Addgene plasmid #45877 | pEGFP-parkin C431S | addgene partial sequence | sequence record 67467 | EGFP-C 5'-CATGGTCCTGCTGGAGTTCGTG-3'
CGGCATGGACGAGCTGTACAAGTCCGGCCGGACTCAGATCTCGAGCTCAAGCTTCGAATTCATGATAGTG
TTTGTCAGGTTCAACTCCAGCCATGGTTTCCCAGTGGAGGTCGATTCTGACACCAGCATCTTCCAGCTCA
AGGAGGTGGTTGCTAAGCGACAGGGGGTTCCGGCTGACCAGTTGCGTGTGATTTTCGCAGGGAAGGAGCT
GAGGAATGACTGGACTGTGCAGAATTGTGACCTGGATCAGCAGAGCATTGTTCACATTGTGCAGAGACCG
TGGAGAAAAGGTCAAGAAATGAATGCAACTGGAGGCGACGACCCCAGAAACGCGGCGGGAGGCTGTGAGC
GGGAGCCCCAGAGCTTGACTCGGGTGGACCTCAGCAGCTCAGTCCTCCCAGGAGACTCTGTGGGGCTGGC
TGTCATTCTGCACACTGACAGCAGGAAGGACTCACCACCAGCTGGAAGTCCAGCAGGTAGATCAATCTAC
AACAGCTTTTATGTGTATTGCAAAGGCCCCTGTCAAAGAGTGCAGCCGGGAAAACTCAGGGTACAGTGCA
GCACCTGCAGGCAGGCAACGCTCACCTTGACCCAGGGTCCATCTTGCTGGGATGATGTTTTAATTCCAAA
CCGGATGAGTGGTGAATGCCAATCCCCACACTGCCCTGGGACTAGTGCAGAATTTTTCTTTAAATGTGGA
GCACACCCCACCTCTGACAAGGAAACATCAGTAGCTTTGCACCTGATCGCAACAAATAGTCGGAACATCA
CTTGCATTACGTGCACAGACGTCAGGAGCCCCGTCCTG
