>Addgene plasmid #45877 | pEGFP-parkin C431S | addgene partial sequence | sequence record 67468 | SV40-pA-R
GTTAACAACAACAATTGCATTCATTTTATGTTTCAGGTTCAGGGGGAGGTGTGGGAGGTTTTTTAAAGCA
AGTAAAACCTCTACAAATGTGGTATGGCTGATTATGATCAGTTATCTAGATCCGGTGGATCCCGGGCCCG
CGGTACCGTCGACCTACACGTCGAACCAGTGGTCCCCCATGCAGACGCGGTTCCACTCGCAGCCACAGTT
CCAGCACCACTCGAGCCTGCACTGGGGCTGCGGACACTTCATGTGCATGCTGCCTCCATTTTTTTCCACT
GGTACATGGCAGCGGGGACAGGGCTTGGTGGTTTTCTTGATGGTTTCTTTGGAGGCTGCTTCCCAACGAG
CCTGCTCGGCGGCTCTTTCATCGACTCTGTAGGCCTGAGTAGTTGTTCCTGAGGCTTCAAATACGGCACT
GCACTCCCCTTCATGGTACGCTTCTTTACATTCCCGGCAGAAGGCAAACCCACAGCCCAGGCCATTGCCC
CCTTCGCAGGTGACTTTCCTCTGGTCAGGCTCCGGCAGCAGCCCCGCTCCACAGCCAGGGCGGGGGCATA
ACACGCCCCCCATCTGCAGGACACACTCCTCTGCACCATACTGCTGGTACCGGTTGTACTGCTCTTCTCC
CAGAATCCTGAAGTGATGGAGCTCTTTAATCAAGGAGTTGGGACAGCCAGCCACACAAGGCAGGGAGTAG
CCAAGTTGAGGGTCGTGAACAAACTGCCGATCATTGAGTCTTGTCACACAGTATAAGTGGAAACAGTCTA
AGCAAATCACGTGGCGGGAGTTGCACTGGAAAACCAGGACGGGGCTCCTGACGTCTGTGCACGTAATGCA
AGTGATGTTCCGACTATTTGTTGCGATCAGGTGCAAAGCTACTGATGTTTCCTTGTCAGAGGTGGGGTGT
GCTCCACATTTAAAGAAAAATTCTGCACTAGTCCCAGGGCAGTGTGGGGATTGGCATTCACCACTCATCC
GGTGATA
